>Addgene plasmid #163074 | pMOS012E: Entry vector for: Grx1-roGFP1-iE_ER glutathione redox sensor (endoplasmic reticulum) | addgene full sequence | sequence record 325106 | Addgene NGS Result
CTTTCCTGCGTTATCCCCTGATTCTGTGGATAACCGTATTACCGCCTTTGAGTGAGCTGATACCGCTCGC
CGCAGCCGAACGACCGAGCGCAGCGAGTCAGTGAGCGAGGAAGCGGAAGAGCGCCCAATACGCAAACCGC
CTCTCCCCGCGCGTTGGCCGATTCATTAATGCAGCTGGCACGACAGGTTTCCCGACTGGAAAGCGGGCAG
TGAGCGCAACGCAATTAATACGCGTACCGCTAGCCAGGAAGAGTTTGTAGAAACGCAAAAAGGCCATCCG
TCAGGATGGCCTTCTGCTTAGTTTGATGCCTGGCAGTTTATGGCGGGCGTCCTGCCCGCCACCCTCCGGG
CCGTTGCTTCACAACGTTCAAATCCGCTCCCGGCGGATTTGTCCTACTCAGGAGAGCGTTCACCGACAAA
CAACAGATAAAACGAAAGGCCCAGTCTTCCGACTGAGCCTTTCGTTTTATTTGATGCCTGGCAGTTCCCT
ACTCTCGCGTTAACGCTAGCATGGATGTTTTCCCAGTCACGACGTTGTAAAACGACGGCCAGTCTTAAGC
TCGGGCCCCAAATAATGATTTTATTTTGACTGATAGTGACCTGTTCGTTGCAACAAATTGATGAGCAATG
CTTTTTTATAATGCCAACTTTGTACAAAAAAGCAGGCTATGCATCCTGCCGTCTTCCTATCCTTACCCGA
CCTCAGATGCTCCCTTCTGCTCCTGGTAACTTGGGTTTTTACTCCTGTAACAACTGAATATCCGTATGAT
GTGCCTGACTACGCAGAAGGTACCATGGCTCAAGAGTTTGTGAACTGCAAAATCCAGCCTGGGAAGGTGG
TTGTGTTCATCAAGCCCACCTGCCCGTACTGCAGGAGGGCCCAAGAGATCCTCAGTCAATTGCCCATCAA
ACAAGGGCTTCTGGAATTTGTCGATATCACAGCCACCAACCACACTAACGAGATTCAAGATTATTTGCAA
CAGCTCACGGGAGCAAGAACGGTGCCTCGAGTCTTTATTGGTAAAGATTGTATAGGCGGATGCAGTGATC
TAGTCTCTTTGCAACAGAGTGGGGAACTGCTGACGCGGCTAAAGCAGATTGGAGCTCTGCAGACTAGTGG
TGGTTCAGGTGGTGGTGGTTCAGGTGGTGGTGGTTCAGGTGGAGGAGGATCAGGAGGAGGAGGATCAGGA
GGAGGAGGATCAGGAGGAGAATTCGTGAGCAAGGGCGAGGAGCTGTTCACCGGGGTGGTGCCCATCCTGG
TCGAGCTGGACGGCGACGTAAACGGCCACAAGTTCAGCGTGTCCGGCGAGGGCGAGGGCGATGCCACCTA
CGGCAAGCTGACCCTGAAGTTCATCTCCACCACCGGCAAGCTGCCCGTGCCCTGGCCCACCCTCGTGACC
ACCCTGAGCTACGGCGTGCAGTGCTTCAGCCGCTACCCCGACCACATGAAGCAGCACGACTTCTTCAAGT
CCGCCATGCCCGAAGGCTACGTCCAGGAGCGCACCATCAGCTTCAAGGACGACGGCAACTACAAGACCCG
CGCCGAGGTGAAGTTCGAGGGCGACACCCTGGTGAACCGCATCGAGCTGAAGGGCATCGACTTCAAGGAG
GACGGCAACATCCTGGGGCACAAGCTGGAGTACAACTACAACTGCGAGAGCAACGTCTATATCACCGCCG
ACAAGCAGAAGAACGGCATCAAGGCTAACTTCAAGACCCGCCACAACATCGAGGACGGCAGCGTGCAGCT
CGCCGACCACTACCAGCAGAACACCCCCATCGGCGACGGCCCCGTGCTGCTGCCCGACAACCACTACCTG
AGCACCTGCTCCGCCCTGAGCAAAGACCCCAACGAGAAGCGCGATCACATGGTCCTGCTGGAGTTCGTGA
CCGCCGCCGGGATCACTCTCGGCATGGACGAGCTGTACAAGGACGAACTGTAACCCAGCTTTCTTGTACA
AAGTTGGCATTATAAGAAAGCATTGCTTATCAATTTGTTGCAACGAACAGGTCACTATCAGTCAAAATAA
AATCATTATTTGCCATCCAGCTGATATCCCCTATAGTGAGTCGTATTACATGGTCATAGCTGTTTCCTGG
CAGCTCTGGCCCGTGTCTCAAAATCTCTGATGTTACATTGCACAAGATAAAAATATATCATCATGAACAA
TAAAACTGTCTGCTTACATAAACAGTAATACAAGGGGTGTTATGAGCCATATTCAACGGGAAACGTCGAG
GCCGCGATTAAATTCCAACATGGATGCTGATTTATATGGGTATAAATGGGCTCGCGATAATGTCGGGCAA
TCAGGTGCGACAATCTATCGCTTGTATGGGAAGCCCGATGCGCCAGAGTTGTTTCTGAAACATGGCAAAG
GTAGCGTTGCCAATGATGTTACAGATGAGATGGTCAGACTAAACTGGCTGACGGAATTTATGCCTCTTCC
GACCATCAAGCATTTTATCCGTACTCCTGATGATGCATGGTTACTCACCACTGCGATCCCCGGAAAAACA
GCATTCCAGGTATTAGAAGAATATCCTGATTCAGGTGAAAATATTGTTGATGCGCTGGCAGTGTTCCTGC
GCCGGTTGCATTCGATTCCTGTTTGTAATTGTCCTTTTAACAGCGATCGCGTATTTCGTCTCGCTCAGGC
GCAATCACGAATGAATAACGGTTTGGTTGATGCGAGTGATTTTGATGACGAGCGTAATGGCTGGCCTGTT
GAACAAGTCTGGAAAGAAATGCATAAACTTTTGCCATTCTCACCGGATTCAGTCGTCACTCATGGTGATT
TCTCACTTGATAACCTTATTTTTGACGAGGGGAAATTAATAGGTTGTATTGATGTTGGACGAGTCGGAAT
CGCAGACCGATACCAGGATCTTGCCATCCTATGGAACTGCCTCGGTGAGTTTTCTCCTTCATTACAGAAA
CGGCTTTTTCAAAAATATGGTATTGATAATCCTGATATGAATAAATTGCAGTTTCATTTGATGCTCGATG
AGTTTTTCTAATCAGAATTGGTTAATTGGTTGTAACACTGGCAGAGCATTACGCTGACTTGACGGGACGG
CGCAAGCTCATGACCAAAATCCCTTAACGTGAGTTACGCGTCGTTCCACTGAGCGTCAGACCCCGTAGAA
AAGATCAAAGGATCTTCTTGAGATCCTTTTTTTCTGCGCGTAATCTGCTGCTTGCAAACAAAAAAACCAC
CGCTACCAGCGGTGGTTTGTTTGCCGGATCAAGAGCTACCAACTCTTTTTCCGAAGGTAACTGGCTTCAG
CAGAGCGCAGATACCAAATACTGTTCTTCTAGTGTAGCCGTAGTTAGGCCACCACTTCAAGAACTCTGTA
GCACCGCCTACATACCTCGCTCTGCTAATCCTGTTACCAGTGGCTGCTGCCAGTGGCGATAAGTCGTGTC
TTACCGGGTTGGACTCAAGACGATAGTTACCGGATAAGGCGCAGCGGTCGGGCTGAACGGGGGGTTCGTG
CACACAGCCCAGCTTGGAGCGAACGACCTACACCGAACTGAGATACCTACAGCGTGAGCTATGAGAAAGC
GCCACGCTTCCCGAAGGGAGAAAGGCGGACAGGTATCCGGTAAGCGGCAGGGTCGGAACAGGAGAGCGCA
CGAGGGAGCTTCCAGGGGGAAACGCCTGGTATCTTTATAGTCCTGTCGGGTTTCGCCACCTCTGACTTGA
GCGTCGATTTTTGTGATGCTCGTCAGGGGGGCGGAGCCTATGGAAAAACGCCAGCAACGCGGCCTTTTTA
CGGTTCCTGGCCTTTTGCTGGCCTTTTGCTCACATGTT
Features (pLannotate 1.2.2; 12 found; start..end, strand, type, name):
    121..213     +  CDS            lacI (fragment): lac repressor; lacI; The lac repressor binds to the lac operator to inhibit transcription in E. coli. This inhibition can be relieved by adding lactose or isopropyl-β-D-thiogalactopyranoside (IPTG).
    268..295     -  terminator     rrnB T2 terminator: transcription terminator T2 from the E. coli rrnB gene
    427..470     +  terminator     rrnB T1 terminator: Escherichia coli rrnB; transcription terminator T1 from the E. coli rrnB gene
    517..553     -  CDS            lacZα (fragment): LacZα fragment of β-galactosidase; lacZ fragment
    569..668     +  protein_bind   attL1: mutant version of attL; recombination site for the Gateway® LR reaction LR Clonase™
    669..758     +  CDS            ERP44 (fragment): ERP44_HUMAN - Also known as KIAA0573, TXNDC4. Experimental evidence at protein level: Swiss-Prot protein existence level 1. Mediates thiol-dependent retention in the early secretory pathway, forming mixed disulfides with substrate proteins through its conserved CRFS motif. Inhibits the calcium channel activity of ITPR1. May have a role in the control of oxidative protein folding in the endoplasmic reticulum. Required to retain ERO1A and ERO1B in the endoplasmic reticulum. From Homo sapiens (Human).
    795..1112    +  CDS            GLRX: GLRX1_HUMAN - Also known as GRX. Experimental evidence at protein level: Swiss-Prot protein existence level 1. Has a glutathione-disulfide oxidoreductase activity in the presence of NADPH and glutathione reductase. Reduces low molecular weight disulfides and proteins. From Homo sapiens (Human).
   1215..1931    +  CDS            PA-GFP (fragment): photoactivatable GFP variant (Patterson et al., 2002) mammalian codon-optimized
   1943..2042    -  protein_bind   attL2: mutant version of attL; recombination site for the Gateway® LR reaction LR Clonase™
   2060..2078    -  promoter       T7 promoter: promoter for bacteriophage T7 RNA polymerase
   2212..3021    +  CDS            KanR: aminoglycoside phosphotransferase; aph(3')-Ia; confers resistance to kanamycin in bacteria or G418 (Geneticin®) in eukaryotes
   3168..3756    +  rep_origin     ori: high-copy-number ColE1/pMB1/pBR322/pUC origin of replication
