[The description below was written by a language model from this plasmid's Addgene catalogue record and pLannotate feature annotations shown in this document.]
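Description:
pMOS012E is a Gateway entry clone built on a pENTR backbone and carrying the coding sequence for Grx1-roGFP1-iE_ER, a genetically encoded sensor of glutathione redox state targeted to the endoplasmic reticulum. The plasmid is about 3.8 kb and is maintained in E. coli through a high-copy ColE1/pUC-type origin, with selection by a kanamycin resistance gene (aminoglycoside phosphotransferase). Upstream of the cloning region lie the rrnB T1 and T2 transcription terminators, which insulate the insert from read-through transcription. Short lacI and lacZα fragments and a T7 promoter positioned outside attL2 are backbone remnants.

The synthetic insert of roughly 1.3 kb sits between attL1 and attL2 sites. In the annotated sequence it begins with a short segment matching the N-terminus of human ERp44, which presumably supplies the ER-targeting signal sequence. This is followed by human glutaredoxin 1 (GLRX) and then a GFP-derived open reading frame. The annotation software labelled that frame as a PA-GFP fragment, but according to the catalogue entry it corresponds to the redox-sensitive roGFP1-iE variant. Fusing glutaredoxin to roGFP couples the probe's disulfide state to the local glutathione redox couple, so that its fluorescence reports that equilibrium.

No eukaryotic promoter is annotated within the att-flanked cassette, as expected for an entry vector. Expression requires an LR Clonase reaction to transfer the sensor into a destination vector that provides a promoter and delivery elements. The record links the construct to a set of multiplexed optical sensors for recording cellular physiology, and notes that part of it derives from an earlier plasmid in which the reporter was originally characterised.
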