Addgene plasmid #163074: pMOS012E: Entry vector for: Grx1-roGFP1-iE_ER glutathione redox sensor (endoplasmic reticulum)
Purpose: Entry vector for: Grx1-roGFP1-iE_ER glutathione redox sensor (endoplasmic reticulum)
Depositing lab: Adam Cohen. Publication: Multiplexed Optical Sensors in Arrayed Islands of Cells for multimodal recordings of cellular physiology. Werley CA, Boccardo S, Rigamonti A, Hansson EM, Cohen AE. Nat Commun. 2020 Aug 4;11(1):3881. doi: 10.1038/s41467-020-17607-5. PubMed 32753572.
Backbone
  Vector backbone: pENTR
  Backbone size w/o insert (bp): 2586
  Vector type: Gateway entry vector
Growth in bacteria
  Bacterial resistance: Kanamycin, 50 μg/mL
  Growth temperature: 37°C
  Growth strain: DH5alpha
  Copy number: High Copy
Gene/Insert
  Gene/Insert name: Grx1-roGFP1-iEER
  Species: Synthetic
  Insert size (bp): 1275
  Cloning method: Gateway Cloning
  Sequencing primers: 5′ M13F(-21); 3′ M13R
Resource information
  A portion of this plasmid was derived from a plasmid made by: Julia Birk and Christian Appenzeller-Herzog
Terms and licenses: Academic/Nonprofit Terms; Industry Terms: Not Available to Industry
Depositor comments: Please see PMID: 23424194 for original reporter gene characterization.
How to cite: pMOS012E: Entry vector for: Grx1-roGFP1-iE_ER glutathione redox sensor (endoplasmic reticulum) was a gift from Adam Cohen (Addgene plasmid # 163074 ; http://n2t.net/addgene:163074 ; RRID:Addgene_163074)
