>Addgene plasmid #163074 | pMOS012E: Entry vector for: Grx1-roGFP1-iE_ER glutathione redox sensor (endoplasmic reticulum) | depositor partial sequence | sequence record 315884 | Grx1-roGFP1-iEER
ATGCATCCTGCCGTCTTCCTATCCTTACCCGACCTCAGATGCTCCCTTCTGCTCCTGGTAACTTGGGTTT
TTACTCCTGTAACAACTGAATATCCGTATGATGTGCCTGACTACGCAGAAGGTACCATGGCTCAAGAGTT
TGTGAACTGCAAAATCCAGCCTGGGAAGGTGGTTGTGTTCATCAAGCCCACCTGCCCGTACTGCAGGAGG
GCCCAAGAGATCCTCAGTCAATTGCCCATCAAACAAGGGCTTCTGGAATTTGTCGATATCACAGCCACCA
ACCACACTAACGAGATTCAAGATTATTTGCAACAGCTCACGGGAGCAAGAACGGTGCCTCGAGTCTTTAT
TGGTAAAGATTGTATAGGCGGATGCAGTGATCTAGTCTCTTTGCAACAGAGTGGGGAACTGCTGACGCGG
CTAAAGCAGATTGGAGCTCTGCAGACTAGTGGTGGTTCAGGTGGTGGTGGTTCAGGTGGTGGTGGTTCAG
GTGGAGGAGGATCAGGAGGAGGAGGATCAGGAGGAGGAGGATCAGGAGGAGAATTCGTGAGCAAGGGCGA
GGAGCTGTTCACCGGGGTGGTGCCCATCCTGGTCGAGCTGGACGGCGACGTAAACGGCCACAAGTTCAGC
GTGTCCGGCGAGGGCGAGGGCGATGCCACCTACGGCAAGCTGACCCTGAAGTTCATCTCCACCACCGGCA
AGCTGCCCGTGCCCTGGCCCACCCTCGTGACCACCCTGAGCTACGGCGTGCAGTGCTTCAGCCGCTACCC
CGACCACATGAAGCAGCACGACTTCTTCAAGTCCGCCATGCCCGAAGGCTACGTCCAGGAGCGCACCATC
AGCTTCAAGGACGACGGCAACTACAAGACCCGCGCCGAGGTGAAGTTCGAGGGCGACACCCTGGTGAACC
GCATCGAGCTGAAGGGCATCGACTTCAAGGAGGACGGCAACATCCTGGGGCACAAGCTGGAGTACAACTA
CAACTGCGAGAGCAACGTCTATATCACCGCCGACAAGCAGAAGAACGGCATCAAGGCTAACTTCAAGACC
CGCCACAACATCGAGGACGGCAGCGTGCAGCTCGCCGACCACTACCAGCAGAACACCCCCATCGGCGACG
GCCCCGTGCTGCTGCCCGACAACCACTACCTGAGCACCTGCTCCGCCCTGAGCAAAGACCCCAACGAGAA
GCGCGATCACATGGTCCTGCTGGAGTTCGTGACCGCCGCCGGGATCACTCTCGGCATGGACGAGCTGTAC
AAGGACGAACTGTAA
